Addgene plasmid #196635: TRE-Lepr_FL-IRES-eGFP
Purpose: Doxycycline inducible expression of full length mouse Lepr with eGFP marker
Depositing lab: Elaine Fuchs. Depositing organization: Rockefeller University. Publication: Ras drives malignancy through stem cell crosstalk with the microenvironment. Yuan S, Stewart KS, Yang Y, Abdusselamoglu MD, Parigi SM, Feinberg TY, Tumaneng K, Yang H, Levorse JM, Polak L, Ng D, Fuchs E. Nature. 2022 Nov 30. doi: 10.1038/s41586-022-05475-6. PubMed 36450983.
Backbone
  Vector backbone: pTET-IRES-EGFP
  Vector type: Mammalian Expression, Lentiviral
Growth in bacteria
  Bacterial resistance: Ampicillin, 100 μg/mL
  Growth temperature: 37°C
  Growth strain: NEB Stable
  Copy number: High Copy
Gene/Insert
  Gene/Insert name: Lepr
  Species: M. musculus (mouse)
  Entrez Gene: Lepr (a.k.a. LEPROT, Leprb, Modb1, OB-RGRP, Obr, db, diabetes, obese-like, obl)
  Promoter: TRE
  Cloning method: Unknown
  Sequencing primers: 5′ AGAGCTCGTTTAGTGAACCG; 3′ AACGCACACCGGCCTTATTC
Terms and licenses: Academic/Nonprofit Terms; Industry Terms: Not Available to Industry
How to cite: TRE-Lepr_FL-IRES-eGFP was a gift from Elaine Fuchs (Addgene plasmid # 196635 ; http://n2t.net/addgene:196635 ; RRID:Addgene_196635)
