[The description below was written by a language model from this plasmid's Addgene catalogue record and pLannotate feature annotations shown in this document.]
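Description:
TRE-Lepr_FL-IRES-eGFP is a lentiviral mammalian expression plasmid built on the pTET-IRES-EGFP backbone for doxycycline-inducible expression of full-length mouse leptin receptor (Lepr) together with a green fluorescent marker. It is propagated in E. coli as a high-copy plasmid through a ColE1/pUC-type origin and selected with ampicillin via the β-lactamase gene. The annotated sequence of about 13.8 kb also carries backbone remnants outside the viral unit. These include fragments of pBR322 elements (TcR, bom, rop) and an SV40 promoter followed by gpt fragments, SV40 small t intron sequences and an SV40 poly(A) signal, which have no stated role in this construct.

The transfer cassette lies between two HIV-1 LTR-derived elements and includes the Ψ packaging signal with a gag fragment, the RRE for Rev-dependent RNA export, and a cPPT/CTS. A tetracycline response element with seven tetO copies, joined to a minimal CMV promoter, drives the Lepr coding sequence. An EMCV IRES follows Lepr and allows EGFP to be translated from the same transcript, so fluorescence reports which cells are expressing the induced message. A WPRE downstream of EGFP enhances transcript expression. A loxP site sits just upstream of the 3′ LTR; the record gives no purpose for it.

No tetracycline transactivator is annotated on the plasmid, so induction requires one supplied separately by the target cells or animals. The construct was deposited in connection with a study of Ras-driven malignancy and crosstalk between stem cells and their microenvironment.
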