Features (pLannotate 1.2.2; 37 found; start..end, strand, type, name):
      1..330     +  CDS            nef (fragment): NEF_HV1BR - Experimental evidence at protein level: Swiss-Prot protein existence level 1. Extracellular Nef protein targets CD4(+) T-lymphocytes for apoptosis by interacting with CXCR4 surface receptors (PubMed:14990729). From Human immunodeficiency virus type 1 group M subtype B (isolate BRU/LAI) (HIV-1).
    378..635     +  LTR            5' LTR (truncated): truncated 5' long terminal repeat (LTR) from HIV-1
    682..807     +  misc_feature   HIV-1 Ψ: packaging signal of human immunodeficiency virus type 1
    791..1154    +  CDS            HIV-1 gag (fragment): gag protein from human immunodeficiency virus 1; gag
   1300..1533    +  misc_feature   RRE: The Rev response element (RRE) of HIV-1 allows for Rev-dependent mRNA export from the nucleus to the cytoplasm.
   1910..2010    +  CDS            Rev (fragment): human immunodeficiency virus 1 (HIV-1) Rev protein; rev; enhances nuclear export of unspliced and incompletely spliced viral mRNAs
   2067..2337    +  protein_bind   tetracycline response element: contains seven copies of the tetracycline operator tetO tetracycline repressor TetR
   2348..2365    +  misc_feature   MCS (fragment): pUC18/19 multiple cloning site
   2370..2408    +  promoter       minimal CMV promoter: human cytomegalovirus (CMV) immediate early promoter
   2547..2578    +  misc_feature   MCS (fragment): pUC18/19 multiple cloning site
   2600..2717    +  misc_feature   cPPT/CTS: central polypurine tract and central termination sequence of HIV-1
   2757..6242    +  CDS            Lepr: LEPR_MOUSE - Also known as Db, Obr. Experimental evidence at protein level: Swiss-Prot protein existence level 1. [Isoform E]: Antagonizes Isoform A and isoform B-mediated LEP binding and endocytosis. From Mus musculus (Mouse).
   6274..6825    +  misc_feature   IRES: internal ribosome entry site (IRES) of the encephalomyocarditis virus (EMCV)
   6828..7544    +  CDS            EGFP: EGFP is a basic (constitutively fluorescent) green fluorescent protein published in 1996, derived from Aequorea victoria. It is reported to be a rapidly-maturing weak dimer with moderate acid sensitivity.
   7545..7562    +  misc_feature   MCS (fragment): multiple cloning site
   7601..7643    +  misc_feature   MCS (fragment): pBluescript multiple cloning site
   7653..8241    +  misc_feature   WPRE: woodchuck hepatitis virus posttranscriptional regulatory element
   8260..8364    +  CDS            nef (fragment): NEF_HV1LA - Experimental evidence at protein level: Swiss-Prot protein existence level 1. Extracellular Nef protein targets CD4(+) T-lymphocytes for apoptosis by interacting with CXCR4 surface receptors. From Human immunodeficiency virus type 1 group M subtype B (isolate Lai) (HIV-1).
   8385..8418    +  protein_bind   loxP: Cre-mediated recombination occurs in the 8-bp core sequence (GCATACAT). Cre recombinase
   8438..8618    +  LTR            5' LTR (truncated): truncated 5' long terminal repeat (LTR) from HIV-1
   8643..8661    -  promoter       SP6 promoter: promoter for bacteriophage SP6 RNA polymerase
   8889..9168    +  CDS            TcR (fragment): tetracycline efflux protein; tet; confers resistance to tetracycline
   9169..9217    -  misc_feature   bom (fragment): basis of mobility region from pBR322
   9319..9354    -  CDS            rop (fragment): Rop protein, which maintains plasmids at low copy number; rop
   9449..9553    +  promoter       AmpR promoter: bla
   9554..10414   +  CDS            AmpR: β-lactamase; bla; confers resistance to ampicillin, carbenicillin, and related antibiotics
  10585..11173   +  rep_origin     ori: high-copy-number ColE1/pMB1/pBR322/pUC origin of replication
  11356..11412   +  CDS            lacI (fragment): lac repressor; lacI; The lac repressor binds to the lac operator to inhibit transcription in E. coli. This inhibition can be relieved by adding lactose or isopropyl-β-D-thiogalactopyranoside (IPTG).
  11419..11748   +  promoter       SV40 promoter: SV40 enhancer and early promoter
  11948..12067   +  CDS            gpt (fragment): XGPT_ECOLI - Also known as gpp, gxu. Experimental evidence at protein level: Swiss-Prot protein existence level 1. Purine salvage pathway enzyme that catalyzes the transfer of the ribosyl-5-phosphate group from 5-phospho-alpha-D-ribose 1- diphosphate (PRPP) to the N9 position of the 6-oxopurines guanine and xanthine to form the corresponding ribonucleotides GMP (guanosine 5'- monophosphate) and XMP (xanthosine 5'-monophosphate), with the release of PPi. To a lesser extent, also acts on hypoxanthine (PubMed:9100006, PubMed:3886014). Does not ribophosphorylate adenine (PubMed:3886014). From Esch
  12067..12402   +  CDS            gpt (fragment): XGPT_ECOLI - Also known as gpp, gxu. Experimental evidence at protein level: Swiss-Prot protein existence level 1. Purine salvage pathway enzyme that catalyzes the transfer of the ribosyl-5-phosphate group from 5-phospho-alpha-D-ribose 1- diphosphate (PRPP) to the N9 position of the 6-oxopurines guanine and xanthine to form the corresponding ribonucleotides GMP (guanosine 5'- monophosphate) and XMP (xanthosine 5'-monophosphate), with the release of PPi. To a lesser extent, also acts on hypoxanthine (PubMed:9100006, PubMed:3886014). Does not ribophosphorylate adenine (PubMed:3886014). From Esch
  12497..12802   +  CDS            frsA (fragment): FRSA_ECOLI - Also known as yafA. Experimental evidence at protein level: Swiss-Prot protein existence level 1. Catalyzes the hydrolysis of esters (PubMed:15808744). Displays esterase activity toward pNP-butyrate (PubMed:15808744). May stimulate mixed-acid fermentation by acting as a fermentation/respiration switch that down-regulates respiration and up- regulates fermentation rates (PubMed:15169777). From Escherichia coli (strain K12).
  12806..12880   +  CDS            small t antigen (fragment): SV40 (simian virus 40) small t antigen
  12882..12947   +  intron         small t intron: SV40 (simian virus 40) small t antigen intron
  13077..13097   +  CDS            SV40 NLS: nuclear localization signal of SV40 (simian virus 40) large T antigen
  13416..13499   +  CDS            large T antigen (fragment): large T antigen from SV40 (simian virus 40)
  13522..13656   +  polyA_signal   SV40 poly(A) signal: SV40 polyadenylation signal
>Addgene plasmid #196635 | TRE-Lepr_FL-IRES-eGFP | addgene full sequence | sequence record 385721 | Addgene NGS Result
TTGGAAGGGCTAATTCACTCCCAAAGAAGACAAGATATCCTTGATCTGTGGATCTACCACACACAAGGCT
ACTTCCCTGATTAGCAGAACTACACACCAGGGCCAGGGGTCAGATATCCACTGACCTTTGGATGGTGCTA
CAAGCTAGTACCAGTTGAGCCAGATAAGGTAGAAGAGGCCAATAAAGGAGAGAACACCAGCTTGTTACAC
CCTGTGAGCCTGCATGGGATGGATGACCCGGAGAGAGAAGTGTTAGAGTGGAGGTTTGACAGCCGCCTAG
CATTTCATCACGTGGCCCGAGAGCTGCATCCGGAGTACTTCAAGAACTGCTGATATCGAGCTTGCTACAA
GGGACTTTCCGCTGGGGACTTTCCAGGGAGGCGTGGCCTGGGCGGGACTGGGGAGTGGCGAGCCCTCAGA
TCCTGCATATAAGCAGCTGCTTTTTGCCTGTACTGGGTCTCTCTGGTTAGACCAGATCTGAGCCTGGGAG
CTCTCTGGCTAACTAGGGAACCCACTGCTTAAGCCTCAATAAAGCTTGCCTTGAGTGCTTCAAGTAGTGT
GTGCCCGTCTGTTGTGTGACTCTGGTAACTAGAGATCCCTCAGACCCTTTTAGTCAGTGTGGAAAATCTC
TAGCAGTGGCGCCCGAACAGGGACTTGAAAGCGAAAGGGAAACCAGAGGAGCTCTCTCGACGCAGGACTC
GGCTTGCTGAAGCGCGCACGGCAAGAGGCGAGGGGCGGCGACTGGTGAGTACGCCAAAAATTTTGACTAG
CGGAGGCTAGAAGGAGAGAGATGGGTGCGAGAGCGTCAGTATTAAGCGGGGGAGAATTAGATCGCGATGG
GAAAAAATTCGGTTAAGGCCAGGGGGAAAGAAAAAATATAAATTAAAACATATAGTATGGGCAAGCAGGG
AGCTAGAACGATTCGCAGTTAATCCTGGCCTGTTAGAAACATCAGAAGGCTGTAGACAAATACTGGGACA
GCTACAACCATCCCTTCAGACAGGATCAGAAGAACTTAGATCATTATATAATACAGTAGCAACCCTCTAT
TGTGTGCATCAAAGGATAGAGATAAAAGACACCAAGGAAGCTTTAGACAAGATAGAGGAAGAGCAAAACA
AAAGTAAGACCACCGCACAGCAAGCGGCCGCTGATCTTCAGACCTGGAGGAGGAGATATGAGGGACAATT
GGAGAAGTGAATTATATAAATATAAAGTAGTAAAAATTGAACCATTAGGAGTAGCACCCACCAAGGCAAA
GAGAAGAGTGGTGCAGAGAGAAAAAAGAGCAGTGGGAATAGGAGCTTTGTTCCTTGGGTTCTTGGGAGCA
GCAGGAAGCACTATGGGCGCAGCGTCAATGACGCTGACGGTACAGGCCAGACAATTATTGTCTGGTATAG
TGCAGCAGCAGAACAATTTGCTGAGGGCTATTGAGGCGCAACAGCATCTGTTGCAACTCACAGTCTGGGG
CATCAAGCAGCTCCAGGCAAGAATCCTGGCTGTGGAAAGATACCTAAAGGATCAACAGCTCCTGGGGATT
TGGGGTTGCTCTGGAAAACTCATTTGCACCACTGCTGTGCCTTGGAATGCTAGTTGGAGTAATAAATCTC
TGGAACAGATTTGGAATCACACGACCTGGATGGAGTGGGACAGAGAAATTAACAATTACACAAGCTTAAT
ACACTCCTTAATTGAAGAATCGCAAAACCAGCAAGAAAAGAATGAACAAGAATTATTGGAATTAGATAAA
TGGGCAAGTTTGTGGAATTGGTTTAACATAACAAATTGGCTGTGGTATATAAAATTATTCATAATGATAG
TAGGAGGCTTGGTAGGTTTAAGAATAGTTTTTGCTGTACTTTCTATAGTGAATAGAGTTAGGCAGGGATA
TTCACCATTATCGTTTCAGACCCACCTCCCAACCCCGAGGGGACCCGACAGGCCCGAAGGAATAGAAGAA
GAAGGTGGAGAGAGAGACAGAGACAGATCCATTCGATTAGTGAACGGATCTCGACGGTATCGATCACGAG
ACTAGCCTCGACCATCGCTAGAGTCGAGTTTACCACTCCCTATCAGTGATAGAGAAAAGTGAAAGTCGAG
TTTACCACTCCCTATCAGTGATAGAGAAAAGTGAAAGTCGAGTTTACCACTCCCTATCAGTGATAGAGAA
AAGTGAAAGTCGAGTTTACCACTCCCTATCAGTGATAGAGAAAAGTGAAAGTCGAGTTTACCACTCCCTA
TCAGTGATAGAGAAAAGTGAAAGTCGAGTTTACCACTCCCTATCAGTGATAGAGAAAAGTGAAAGTCGAG
TTTACCACTCCCTATCAGTGATAGAGAAAAGTGAAAGTCGAGCTCGGTACCCGGGTCGAGGTAGGCGTGT
ACGGTGGGAGGCCTATATAAGCAGAGCTCGTTTAGTGAACCGTCAGATCGCCTGGAGACGCCATCCACGC
TGTTTTGACCTCCATAGAAGACACCGGGACCGATCCAGCCTCCGCGGCCCCGAATTGTGAGATCTCAACC
GGTTTAGGCGGCCGCTTCTGCTAGCTAATTCGAGCTCGGTACCCGGGGATCCTCTAGAATCTCGACGGTA
TCGGTTAACTTTTAAAAGAAAAGGGGGGATTGGGGGGTACAGTGCAGGGGAAAGAATAGTAGACATAATA
GCAACAGACATACAAACTAAAGAATTACAAAAACAAATTACAAAAATTCAAAATTTTATCGATCACGAGA
CTAGCCTCGAGGTTTAAACCGCCACCATGATGTGTCAGAAATTCTATGTGGTTTTGTTACACTGGGAATT
TCTTTATGTGATAGCTGCACTTAACCTGGCATATCCAATCTCTCCCTGGAAATTTAAGTTGTTTTGTGGA
CCACCGAACACAACCGATGACTCCTTTCTCTCACCTGCTGGAGCCCCAAACAATGCCTCGGCTTTGAAGG
GGGCTTCTGAAGCAATTGTTGAAGCTAAATTTAATTCAAGTGGTATCTACGTTCCTGAGTTATCCAAAAC
AGTCTTCCACTGTTGCTTTGGGAATGAGCAAGGTCAAAACTGCTCTGCACTCACAGACAACACTGAAGGG
AAGACACTGGCTTCAGTAGTGAAGGCTTCAGTTTTTCGCCAGCTAGGTGTAAACTGGGACATAGAGTGCT
GGATGAAAGGGGACTTGACATTATTCATCTGTCATATGGAGCCATTACCTAAGAACCCCTTCAAGAATTA
TGACTCTAAGGTCCATCTTTTATATGATCTGCCTGAAGTCATAGATGATTCGCCTCTGCCCCCACTGAAA
GACAGCTTTCAGACTGTCCAATGCAACTGCAGTCTTCGGGGATGTGAATGTCATGTGCCGGTACCCAGAG
CCAAACTCAACTACGCTCTTCTGATGTATTTGGAAATCACATCTGCCGGTGTGAGTTTTCAGTCACCTCT
GATGTCACTGCAGCCCATGCTTGTTGTGAAACCCGATCCACCCTTAGGTTTGCATATGGAAGTCACAGAT
GATGGTAATTTAAAGATTTCTTGGGACAGCCAAACAATGGCACCATTTCCGCTTCAATATCAGGTGAAAT
ATTTAGAGAATTCTACAATTGTAAGAGAGGCTGCTGAAATTGTCTCAGCTACATCTCTGCTGGTAGACAG
TGTGCTTCCTGGATCTTCATATGAGGTCCAGGTGAGGAGCAAGAGACTGGATGGTTCAGGAGTCTGGAGT
GACTGGAGTTCACCTCAAGTCTTTACCACACAAGATGTTGTGTATTTTCCACCCAAAATTCTGACTAGTG
TTGGATCGAATGCTTCTTTTCATTGCATCTACAAAAACGAAAACCAGATTATCTCCTCAAAACAGATAGT
TTGGTGGAGGAATCTAGCTGAGAAAATCCCTGAGATACAGTACAGCATTGTGAGTGACCGAGTTAGCAAA
GTTACCTTCTCCAACCTGAAAGCCACCAGACCTCGAGGGAAGTTTACCTATGACGCAGTGTACTGCTGCA
ATGAGCAGGCGTGCCATCACCGCTATGCTGAATTATACGTGATCGATGTCAATATCAATATATCATGTGA
AACTGACGGGTACTTAACTAAAATGACTTGCAGATGGTCACCCAGCACAATCCAATCACTAGTGGGAAGC
ACTGTGCAGCTGAGGTATCACAGGCGCAGCCTGTATTGTCCTGATAGTCCATCTATTCATCCTACGTCTG
AGCCCAAAAACTGCGTCTTACAGAGAGACGGCTTTTATGAATGTGTTTTCCAGCCAATCTTTCTATTATC
TGGCTATACAATGTGGATCAGGATCAACCATTCTTTAGGTTCACTTGACTCGCCACCAACGTGTGTCCTT
CCTGACTCCGTAGTAAAACCACTACCTCCATCTAACGTAAAAGCAGAGATTACTGTAAACACTGGATTAT
TGAAAGTATCTTGGGAAAAGCCAGTCTTTCCGGAGAATAACCTTCAATTCCAGATTCGATATGGCTTAAG
TGGAAAAGAAATACAATGGAAGACACATGAGGTATTCGATGCAAAGTCAAAGTCTGCCAGCCTGCTGGTG
TCAGACCTCTGTGCAGTCTATGTGGTCCAGGTTCGCTGCCGGCGGTTGGATGGACTAGGATATTGGAGTA
ATTGGAGCAGTCCAGCCTATACGCTTGTCATGGATGTAAAAGTTCCTATGAGAGGGCCTGAATTTTGGAG
AAAAATGGATGGGGACGTTACTAAAAAGGAGAGAAATGTCACCTTGCTTTGGAAGCCCCTGACGAAAAAT
GACTCACTGTGTAGTGTGAGGAGGTACGTGGTGAAGCATCGTACTGCCCACAATGGGACGTGGTCAGAAG
ATGTGGGAAATCGGACCAATCTCACTTTCCTGTGGACAGAACCAGCGCACACTGTTACAGTTCTGGCTGT
CAATTCCCTCGGCGCTTCCCTTGTGAATTTTAACCTTACCTTCTCATGGCCCATGAGTAAAGTGAGTGCT
GTGGAGTCACTCAGTGCTTATCCCCTGAGCAGCAGCTGTGTCATCCTTTCCTGGACACTGTCACCTGATG
ATTATAGTCTGTTATATCTGGTTATTGAATGGAAGATCCTTAATGAAGATGATGGAATGAAGTGGCTTAG
AATTCCCTCGAATGTTAAAAAGTTTTATATCCACGATAATTTTATTCCCATCGAGAAATATCAGTTTAGT
CTTTACCCAGTATTTATGGAAGGAGTTGGAAAACCAAAGATAATTAATGGTTTCACCAAAGATGCTATCG
ACAAGCAGCAGAATGACGCAGGGCTGTATGTCATTGTACCCATAATTATTTCCTCTTGTGTCCTACTGCT
CGGAACACTGTTAATTTCACACCAGAGAATGAAAAAGTTGTTTTGGGACGATGTTCCAAACCCCAAGAAT
TGTTCCTGGGCACAAGGACTGAATTTCCAAAAGCCTGAAACATTTGAGCATCTTTTTACCAAGCATGCAG
AATCAGTGATATTTGGTCCTCTTCTTCTGGAGCCTGAACCCATTTCAGAAGAAATCAGTGTCGATACAGC
TTGGAAAAATAAAGATGAGATGGTCCCAGCAGCTATGGTCTCCCTTCTTTTGACCACACCAGACCCTGAA
AGCAGTTCTATTTGTATTAGTGACCAGTGTAACAGTGCTAACTTCTCTGGGTCTCAGAGCACCCAGGTAA
CCTGTGAGGATGAGTGTCAGAGACAACCCTCAGTTAAATATGCAACTCTGGTCAGCAACGATAAACTAGT
GGAAACTGATGAAGAGCAAGGGTTTATCCATAGTCCTGTCAGCAACTGCATCTCCAGTAATCATTCCCCA
CTGAGGCAGTCTTTCTCTAGCAGCTCCTGGGAGACAGAGGCCCAGACATTTTTCCTTTTATCAGACCAGC
AACCCACCATGATTTCACCACAACTTTCATTCTCGGGGTTGGATGAGCTTTTGGAACTGGAGGGAAGTTT
TCCTGAAGAAAATCACAGGGAGAAGTCTGTCTGTTATCTAGGAGTCACCTCCGTCAACAGAAGAGAGAGT
GGTGTGCTTTTGACTGGTGAGGCAGGAATCCTGTGCACATTCCCAGCCCAGTGTCTGTTCAGTGACATCA
GGATCCTCCAGGAGAGATGCTCACACTTTGTAGAAAATAATTTGAGTTTAGGGACCTCTGGTGAGAACTT
TGTACCTTACATGCCCCAATTTCAAACCTGTTCCACGCACAGTCACAAGATAATGGAGAATAAGATGTGT
GACTTAACTGTGTAACTGCAGGAATTCCGCCCCCCCCCCCCTAACGTTACTGGCCGAAGCCGCTTGGAAT
AAGGCCGGTGTGCGTTTGTCTATATGTTATTTTCCACCATATTGCCGTCTTTTGGCAATGTGAGGGCCCG
GAAACCTGGCCCTGTCTTCTTGACGAGCATTCCTAGGGGTCTTTCCCCTCTCGCCAAAGGAATGCAAGGT
CTGTTGAATGTCGTGAAGGAAGCAGTTCCTCTGGAAGCTTCTTGAAGACAAACAACGTCTGTAGCGACCC
TTTGCAGGCAGCGGAACCCCCCACCTGGCGACAGGTGCCTCTGCGGCCAAAAGCCACGTGTATAAGATAC
ACCTGCAAAGGCGGCACAACCCCAGTGCCACGTTGTGAGTTGGATAGTTGTGGAAAGAGTCAAATGGCTC
TCCTCAAGCGTATTCAACAAGGGGCTGAAGGATGCCCAGAAGGTACCCCATTGTATGGGATCTGATCTGG
GGCCTCGGTGCACATGCTTTACATGTGTTTAGTCGAGGTTAAAAAACGTCTAGGCCCCCCGAACCACGGG
GACGTGGTTTTCCTTTGAAAAACACGATGATAATACCATGGTGAGCAAGGGCGAGGAGCTGTTCACCGGG
GTGGTGCCCATCCTGGTCGAGCTGGACGGCGACGTAAACGGCCACAAGTTCAGCGTGTCCGGCGAGGGCG
AGGGCGATGCCACCTACGGCAAGCTGACCCTGAAGTTCATCTGCACCACCGGCAAGCTGCCCGTGCCCTG
GCCCACCCTCGTGACCACCCTGACCTACGGCGTGCAGTGCTTCAGCCGCTACCCCGACCACATGAAGCAG
CACGACTTCTTCAAGTCCGCCATGCCCGAAGGCTACGTCCAGGAGCGCACCATCTTCTTCAAGGACGACG
GCAACTACAAGACCCGCGCCGAGGTGAAGTTCGAGGGCGACACCCTGGTGAACCGCATCGAGCTGAAGGG
CATCGACTTCAAGGAGGACGGCAACATCCTGGGGCACAAGCTGGAGTACAACTACAACAGCCACAACGTC
TATATCATGGCCGACAAGCAGAAGAACGGCATCAAGGTGAACTTCAAGATCCGCCACAACATCGAGGACG
GCAGCGTGCAGCTCGCCGACCACTACCAGCAGAACACCCCCATCGGCGACGGCCCCGTGCTGCTGCCCGA
CAACCACTACCTGAGCACCCAGTCCGCCCTGAGCAAAGACCCCAACGAGAAGCGCGATCACATGGTCCTG
CTGGAGTTCGTGACCGCCGCCGGGATCACTCTCGGCATGGACGAGCTGTACAAGTCCGGACTCAGATCTC
GACTAGCTAGTAGCTAGCTAGCTAGTCGAGCTCAAGCTTCGAATTCGATATCAAGCTTATCGCGATACCG
TCGACCTCGAGGGAATTCCGATAATCAACCTCTGGATTACAAAATTTGTGAAAGATTGACTGGTATTCTT
AACTATGTTGCTCCTTTTACGCTATGTGGATACGCTGCTTTAATGCCTTTGTATCATGCTATTGCTTCCC
GTATGGCTTTCATTTTCTCCTCCTTGTATAAATCCTGGTTGCTGTCTCTTTATGAGGAGTTGTGGCCCGT
TGTCAGGCAACGTGGCGTGGTGTGCACTGTGTTTGCTGACGCAACCCCCACTGGTTGGGGCATTGCCACC
ACCTGTCAGCTCCTTTCCGGGACTTTCGCTTTCCCCCTCCCTATTGCCACGGCGGAACTCATCGCCGCCT
GCCTTGCCCGCTGCTGGACAGGGGCTCGGCTGTTGGGCACTGACAATTCCGTGGTGTTGTCGGGGAAGCT
GACGTCCTTTCCATGGCTGCTCGCCTGTGTTGCCACCTGGATTCTGCGCGGGACGTCCTTCTGCTACGTC
CCTTCGGCCCTCAATCCAGCGGACCTTCCTTCCCGCGGCCTGCTGCCGGCTCTGCGGCCTCTTCCGCGTC
TTCGCCTTCGCCCTCAGACGAGTCGGATCTCCCTTTGGGCCGCCTCCCCGCATCGGGAATTCGAGCTCGG
TACCTTTAAGACCAATGACTTACAAGGCAGCTGTAGATCTTAGCCACTTTTTAAAAGAAAAGGGGGGACT
GGAAGGGCTAATTCACTCCCAACGAAGACAAGATGGGATCAATTCACCATGGGAATAACTTCGTATAGCA
TACATTATACGAAGTTATGCTGCTTTTTGCTTGTACTGGGTCTCTCTGGTTAGACCAGATCTGAGCCTGG
GAGCTCTCTGGCTAACTAGGGAACCCACTGCTTAAGCCTCAATAAAGCTTGCCTTGAGTGCTTCAAGTAG
TGTGTGCCCGTCTGTTGTGTGACTCTGGTAACTAGAGATCCCTCAGACCCTTTTAGTCAGTGTGGAAAAT
CTCTAGCAGCATCTAGAATTAATTCCGTGTATTCTATAGTGTCACCTAAATCGTATGTGTATGATACATA
AGGTTATGTATTAATTGTAGCCGCGTTCTAACGACAATATGTACAAGCCTAATTGTGTAGCATCTGGCTT
ACTGAAGCAGACCCTATCATCTCTCTCGTAAACTGCCGTCAGAGTCGGTTTGGTTGGACGAACCTTCTGA
GTTTCTGGTAACGCCGTCCCGCACCCGGAAATGGTCAGCGAACCAATCAGCAGGGTCATCGCTAGCCAGA
TCCTCTACGCCGGACGCATCGTGGCCGGCATCACCGGCGCCACAGGTGCGGTTGCTGGCGCCTATATCGC
CGACATCACCGATGGGGAAGATCGGGCTCGCCACTTCGGGCTCATGAGCGCTTGTTTCGGCGTGGGTATG
GTGGCAGGCCCCGTGGCCGGGGGACTGTTGGGCGCCATCTCCTTGCATGCACCATTCCTTGCGGCGGCGG
TGCTCAACGGCCTCAACCTACTACTGGGCTGCTTCCTAATGCAGGAGTCGCATAAGGGAGAGCGTCGAAT
GGTGCACTCTCAGTACAATCTGCTCTGATGCCGCATAGTTAAGCCAGCCCCGACACCCGCCAACACCCGC
TGACGCGCCCTGACGGGCTTGTCTGCTCCCGGCATCCGCTTACAGACAAGCTGTGACCGTCTCCGGGAGC
TGCATGTGTCAGAGGTTTTCACCGTCATCACCGAAACGCGCGAGACGAAAGGGCCTCGTGATACGCCTAT
TTTTATAGGTTAATGTCATGATAATAATGGTTTCTTAGACGTCAGGTGGCACTTTTCGGGGAAATGTGCG
CGGAACCCCTATTTGTTTATTTTTCTAAATACATTCAAATATGTATCCGCTCATGAGACAATAACCCTGA
TAAATGCTTCAATAATATTGAAAAAGGAAGAGTATGAGTATTCAACATTTCCGTGTCGCCCTTATTCCCT
TTTTTGCGGCATTTTGCCTTCCTGTTTTTGCTCACCCAGAAACGCTGGTGAAAGTAAAAGATGCTGAAGA
TCAGTTGGGTGCACGAGTGGGTTACATCGAACTGGATCTCAACAGCGGTAAGATCCTTGAGAGTTTTCGC
CCCGAAGAACGTTTTCCAATGATGAGCACTTTTAAAGTTCTGCTATGTGGCGCGGTATTATCCCGTATTG
ACGCCGGGCAAGAGCAACTCGGTCGCCGCATACACTATTCTCAGAATGACTTGGTTGAGTACTCACCAGT
CACAGAAAAGCATCTTACGGATGGCATGACAGTAAGAGAATTATGCAGTGCTGCCATAACCATGAGTGAT
AACACTGCGGCCAACTTACTTCTGACAACGATCGGAGGACCGAAGGAGCTAACCGCTTTTTTGCACAACA
TGGGGGATCATGTAACTCGCCTTGATCGTTGGGAACCGGAGCTGAATGAAGCCATACCAAACGACGAGCG
TGACACCACGATGCCTGTAGCAATGGCAACAACGTTGCGCAAACTATTAACTGGCGAACTACTTACTCTA
GCTTCCCGGCAACAATTAATAGACTGGATGGAGGCGGATAAAGTTGCAGGACCACTTCTGCGCTCGGCCC
TTCCGGCTGGCTGGTTTATTGCTGATAAATCTGGAGCCGGTGAGCGTGGGTCTCGCGGTATCATTGCAGC
ACTGGGGCCAGATGGTAAGCCCTCCCGTATCGTAGTTATCTACACGACGGGGAGTCAGGCAACTATGGAT
GAACGAAATAGACAGATCGCTGAGATAGGTGCCTCACTGATTAAGCATTGGTAACTGTCAGACCAAGTTT
ACTCATATATACTTTAGATTGATTTAAAACTTCATTTTTAATTTAAAAGGATCTAGGTGAAGATCCTTTT
TGATAATCTCATGACCAAAATCCCTTAACGTGAGTTTTCGTTCCACTGAGCGTCAGACCCCGTAGAAAAG
ATCAAAGGATCTTCTTGAGATCCTTTTTTTCTGCGCGTAATCTGCTGCTTGCAAACAAAAAAACCACCGC
TACCAGCGGTGGTTTGTTTGCCGGATCAAGAGCTACCAACTCTTTTTCCGAAGGTAACTGGCTTCAGCAG
AGCGCAGATACCAAATACTGTTCTTCTAGTGTAGCCGTAGTTAGGCCACCACTTCAAGAACTCTGTAGCA
CCGCCTACATACCTCGCTCTGCTAATCCTGTTACCAGTGGCTGCTGCCAGTGGCGATAAGTCGTGTCTTA
CCGGGTTGGACTCAAGACGATAGTTACCGGATAAGGCGCAGCGGTCGGGCTGAACGGGGGGTTCGTGCAC
ACAGCCCAGCTTGGAGCGAACGACCTACACCGAACTGAGATACCTACAGCGTGAGCTATGAGAAAGCGCC
ACGCTTCCCGAAGGGAGAAAGGCGGACAGGTATCCGGTAAGCGGCAGGGTCGGAACAGGAGAGCGCACGA
GGGAGCTTCCAGGGGGAAACGCCTGGTATCTTTATAGTCCTGTCGGGTTTCGCCACCTCTGACTTGAGCG
TCGATTTTTGTGATGCTCGTCAGGGGGGCGGAGCCTATGGAAAAACGCCAGCAACGCGGCCTTTTTACGG
TTCCTGGCCTTTTGCTGGCCTTTTGCTCACATGTTCTTTCCTGCGTTATCCCCTGATTCTGTGGATAACC
GTATTACCGCCTTTGAGTGAGCTGATACCGCTCGCCGCAGCCGAACGACCGAGCGCAGCGAGTCAGTGAG
CGAGGAAGCGGAAGAGCGCCCAATACGCAAACCGCCTCTCCCCGCGCGTTGGCCGATTCATTAATGCAGC
TGTGGAATGTGTGTCAGTTAGGGTGTGGAAAGTCCCCAGGCTCCCCAGCAGGCAGAAGTATGCAAAGCAT
GCATCTCAATTAGTCAGCAACCAGGTGTGGAAAGTCCCCAGGCTCCCCAGCAGGCAGAAGTATGCAAAGC
ATGCATCTCAATTAGTCAGCAACCATAGTCCCGCCCCTAACTCCGCCCATCCCGCCCCTAACTCCGCCCA
GTTCCGCCCATTCTCCGCCCCATGGCTGACTAATTTTTTTTATTTATGCAGAGGCCGAGGCCGCCTCGGC
CTCTGAGCTATTCCAGAAGTAGTGAGGAGGCTTTTTTGGAGGCCTAGGCTTTTGCAAAAAGCTTGGACAC
AAGACAGGCTTGCGAGATATGTTTGAGAATACCACTTTATCCCGCGTCAGGGAGAGGCAGTGCGTAAAAA
GACGCGGACTCATGTGAAATACTGGTTTTTAGTGCGCCAGATCTCTATAATCTCGCGCAACCTATTTTCC
CCTCGAACACTTTTTAAGCCGTAGATAAACAGGCTGGGACACTTCACATGAGCGAAAAATACATCGTCAC
CTGGGACATGTTGCAGATCCATGCACGTAAACTCGCAAGCCGACTGATGCCTTCTGAACAATGGAAAGGC
ATTATTGCCGTAAGCCGTGGCGGTCTGTACCGGGTGCGTTACTGGCGCGTGAACTGGGTATTCGTCATGT
CGATACCGTTTGTATTTCCAGCTACGATCACGACAACCAGCGCGAGCTTAAAGTGCTGAAACGCGCAGAA
GGCGATGGCGAAGGCTTCATCGTTATTGATGACCTGGTGGATACCGGTGGTACTGCGGTTGCGATTCGTG
AAATGTATCCAAAAGCGCACTTTGTCACCATCTTCGCAAAACCGGCTGGTCGTCCGCTGGTTGATGACTA
TGTTGTTGATATCCCGCAAGATACCTGGATTGAACAGCCGTGGGATATGGGCGTCGTATTCGTCCCGCCA
ATCTCCGGTCGCTAATCTTTTCAACGCCTGGCACTGCCGGGCGTTGTTCTTTTTAACTTCAGGCGGGTTA
CAATAGTTTCCAGTAAGTATTCTGGAGGCTGCATCCATGACACAGGCAAACCTGAGCGAAACCCTGTTCA
AACCCCGCTTTAAACATCCTGAAACCTCGACGCTAGTCCGCCGCTTTAATCACGGCGCACAACCGCCTGT
GCAGTCGGCCCTTGATGGTAAAACCATCCCTCACTGGTATCGCATGATTAACCGTCTGATGTGGATCTGG
CGCGGCATTGACCCACGCGAAATCCTCGACGTCCAGGCACGTATTGTGATGAGCGATGCCGAACGTACCG
ACGATGATTTATACGATACGGTGATTGGCTACCGTGGCGGCAACTGGATTTATGAGTGGGCCCCGGATCT
TTGTGAAGGAACCTTACTTCTGTGGTGTGACATAATTGGACAAACTACCTACAGAGATTTAAAGCTCTAA
GGTAAATATAAAATTTTTAAGTGTATAATGTGTTAAACTACTGATTCTAATTGTTTGTGTATTTTAGATT
CCAACCTATGGAACTGATGAATGGGAGCAGTGGTGGAATGCCTTTAATGAGGAAAACCTGTTTTGCTCAG
AAGAAATGCCATCTAGTGATGATGAGGCTACTGCTGACTCTCAACATTCTACTCCTCCAAAAAAGAAGAG
AAAGGTAGAAGACCCCAAGGACTTTCCTTCAGAATTGCTAAGTTTTTTGAGTCATGCTGTGTTTAGTAAT
AGAACTCTTGCTTGCTTTGCTATTTACACCACAAAGGAAAAAGCTGCACTGCTATACAAGAAAATTATGG
AAAAATATTCTGTAACCTTTATAAGTAGGCATAACAGTTATAATCATAACATACTGTTTTTTCTTACTCC
ACACAGGCATAGAGTGTCTGCTATTAATAACTATGCTCAAAAATTGTGTACCTTTAGCTTTTTAATTTGT
AAAGGGGTTAATAAGGAATATTTGATGTATAGTGCCTTGACTAGAGATCATAATCAGCCATACCACATTT
GTAGAGGTTTTACTTGCTTTAAAAAACCTCCCACACCTCCCCCTGAACCTGAAACATAAAATGAATGCAA
TTGTTGTTGTTAACTTGTTTATTGCAGCTTATAATGGTTACAAATAAAGCAATAGCATCACAAATTTCAC
AAATAAAGCATTTTTTTCACTGCATTCTAGTTGTGGTTTGTCCAAACTCATCAATGTATCTTATCATGTC
TGGATCAACTGGATAACTCAAGCTAACCAAAATCATCCCAAACTTCCCACCCCATACCCTATTACCACTG
CCAATTACCTGTGGTTTCATTTACTCTAAACCTGTGATTCCTCTGAATTATTTTCATTTTAAAGAAATTG
TATTTGTTAAATATGTACTACAAACTTAGTAG
